>Addgene plasmid #226865 | piggyBac-ancBE4-NG | addgene full sequence | sequence record 459374 | Addgene NGS Result
GAAGATCCTTTGATCTTTTCTACGGGGTCTGACGCTCAGTGGAACGAAAACTCACGTTAAGGGATTTTGG
TCATGAGATTATCAAAAAGGATCTTCACCTAGATCCTTTTAAATTAAAAATGAAGTTTTAAATCAATCTA
AAGTATATATGAGTAAACTTGGTCTGACAGTTACCAATGCTTAATCAGTGAGGCACCTATCTCAGCGATC
TGTCTATTTCGTTCATCCATAGTTGCCTGACTCCCCGTCGTGTAGATAACTACGATACGGGAGGGCTTAC
CATCTGGCCCCAGTGCTGCAATGATACCGCGAGACCCACGCTCACCGGCTCCAGATTTATCAGCAATAAA
CCAGCCAGCCGGAAGGGCCGAGCGCAGAAGTGGTCCTGCAACTTTATCCGCCTCCATCCAGTCTATTAAT
TGTTGCCGGGAAGCTAGAGTAAGTAGTTCGCCAGTTAATAGTTTGCGCAACGTTGTTGCCATTGCTACAG
GCATCGTGGTGTCACGCTCGTCGTTTGGTATGGCTTCATTCAGCTCCGGTTCCCAACGATCAAGGCGAGT
TACATGATCCCCCATGTTGTGCAAAAAAGCGGTTAGCTCCTTCGGTCCTCCGATCGTTGTCAGAAGTAAG
TTGGCCGCAGTGTTATCACTCATGGTTATGGCAGCACTGCATAATTCTCTTACTGTCATGCCATCCGTAA
GATGCTTTTCTGTGACTGGTGAGTACTCAACCAAGTCATTCTGAGAATAGTGTATGCGGCGACCGAGTTG
CTCTTGCCCGGCGTCAATACGGGATAATACCGCGCCACATAGCAGAACTTTAAAAGTGCTCATCATTGGA
AAACGTTCTTCGGGGCGAAAACTCTCAAGGATCTTACCGCTGTTGAGATCCAGTTCGATGTAACCCACTC
GTGCACCCAACTGATCTTCAGCATCTTTTACTTTCACCAGCGTTTCTGGGTGAGCAAAAACAGGAAGGCA
AAATGCCGCAAAAAAGGGAATAAGGGCGACACGGAAATGTTGAATACTCATACTCTTCCTTTTTCAATAT
TATTGAAGCATTTATCAGGGTTATTGTCTCATGAGCGGATACATATTTGAATGTATTTAGAAAAATAAAC
AAATAGGGGTTCCGCGCACATTTCCCCGAAAAGTGCCACCTAAATTGTAAGCGTTAATATTTTGTTAAAA
TTCGCGTTAAATTTTTGTTAAATCAGCTCATTTTTTAACCAATAGGCCGAAATCGGCAAAATCCCTTATA
AATCAAAAGAATAGACCGAGATAGGGT
[37 nt withheld, positions 1288-1324]
AAAGAACGTGGACTCCAACGTCAAAGG
[49 nt withheld, positions 1352-1400]
T
[91 nt withheld, positions 1402-1492]
G
[124 nt withheld, positions 1494-1617]
CCCATTCGCCATTCAGGCTGCGCAACTGTTGGGAAGGGCGATCGGTGCGGGCCTCTTCGCTATTACGCCA
GCTGGCGAAAGGGGGATGTGCTGCAAGGCGATTAAGTTGGGTAACGCCAGGGTTTTCCCAGTCACGACGT
TGTAAAACGACGGCCAGTGAGCGCGCCTCGTTCATTCACGTTTTTGAACCCGTGGAGGACGGGCAGACTC
GCGGTGCAAATGTGTTTTACAGCGTGATGGAGCAGATGAAGATGCTCGACACGCTGCAGAACACGCAGCT
AGATTAACCCTAGAAAGATAATCATATTGTGACGTACGTTAAAGATAATCATGTGTAAAATTGACGCATG
TGTTTTATCGGTCTGTATATCGAGGTTTATTTATTAATTTGAATAGATATTAAGTTTTATTATATTTACA
CTTACATACTAATAATAAATTCAACAAACAATTTATTTATGTTTATTTATTTATTAAAAAAAACAAAAAC
TCAAAATTTCTTCTATAAAGTAACAAAACTTTTATGAGGGACAGCCCCCCCCCAAAGCCCCCAGGGATGT
AATTACGTCCCTCCCCCGCTAGGGGGCAGCAGCGAGCCGCCCGGGGCTCCGCTCCGGTCCGGCGCTCCCC
CCGCATCCCCGAGCCGGCAGCGTGCGGGGACAGCCCGGGCACGGGGAAGGTGGCACGGGATCGCTTTCCT
CTGAACGCTTCTCGCTGCTCTTTGAGCCTGCAGACACCTGGGGGGATACGGGGAAAAGGCCTCCACGGCC
ACTAGTCTTTCGTCTTCAAGAATTCCTCGAGTTTACTCCCTATCAGTGATAGAGAACGTATGAAGAGTTT
ACTCCCTATCAGTGATAGAGAACGTATGCAGACTTTACTCCCTATCAGTGATAGAGAACGTATAAGGAGT
TTACTCCCTATCAGTGATAGAGAACGTATGACCAGTTTACTCCCTATCAGTGATAGAGAACGTATCTACA
GTTTACTCCCTATCAGTGATAGAGAACGTATATCCAGTTTACTCCCTATCAGTGATAGAGAACGTATAAG
CTTTAGGCGTGTACGGTGGGCGCCTATAAAAGCAGAGCTCGTTTAGTGAACCGTCAGATCGCCTGGAGCA
ATTCCACAACACTTTTGTCTTATACCAACTTTCCGTACCACTTCCTACCCTCGTAAAGGTCTAGAGCTAG
CGAATTCGAATTTGCCACCATGAAACGGACAGCCGACGGAAGCGAGTTCGAGTCACCAAAGAAGAAGCGG
AAAGTCAGCAGTGAAACCGGACCAGTGGCAGTGGACCCAACCCTGAGGAGACGGATTGAGCCCCATGAAT
TTGAAGTGTTCTTTGACCCAAGGGAGCTGAGGAAGGAGACATGCCTGCTGTACGAGATCAAGTGGGGCAC
AAGCCACAAGATCTGGCGCCACAGCTCCAAGAACACCACAAAGCACGTGGAAGTGAATTTCATCGAGAAG
TTTACCTCCGAGCGGCACTTCTGCCCCTCTACCAGCTGTTCCATCACATGGTTTCTGTCTTGGAGCCCTT
GCGGCGAGTGTTCCAAGGCCATCACCGAGTTCCTGTCTCAGCACCCTAACGTGACCCTGGTCATCTACGT
GGCCCGGCTGTATCACCACATGGACCAGCAGAACAGGCAGGGCCTGCGCGATCTGGTGAATTCTGGCGTG
ACCATCCAGATCATGACAGCCCCAGAGTACGACTATTGCTGGCGGAACTTCGTGAATTATCCACCTGGCA
AGGAGGCACACTGGCCAAGATACCCACCCCTGTGGATGAAGCTGTATGCACTGGAGCTGCACGCAGGAAT
CCTGGGCCTGCCTCCATGTCTGAATATCCTGCGGAGAAAGCAGCCCCAGCTGACATTTTTCACCATTGCT
CTGCAGTCTTGTCACTATCAGCGGCTGCCTCCTCATATTCTGTGGGCTACAGGCCTGAAGTCTGGAGGAT
CTAGCGGAGGATCCTCTGGCAGCGAGACACCAGGAACAAGCGAGTCAGCAACACCAGAGAGCAGTGGCGG
CAGCAGCGGCGGCAGCGACAAGAAGTACAGCATCGGCCTGGCCATCGGCACCAACTCTGTGGGCTGGGCC
GTGATCACCGACGAGTACAAGGTGCCCAGCAAGAAATTCAAGGTGCTGGGCAACACCGACCGGCACAGCA
TCAAGAAGAACCTGATCGGAGCCCTGCTGTTCGACAGCGGCGAAACAGCCGAGGCCACCCGGCTGAAGAG
AACCGCCAGAAGAAGATACACCAGACGGAAGAACCGGATCTGCTATCTGCAAGAGATCTTCAGCAACGAG
ATGGCCAAGGTGGACGACAGCTTCTTCCACAGACTGGAAGAGTCCTTCCTGGTGGAAGAGGATAAGAAGC
ACGAGCGGCACCCCATCTTCGGCAACATCGTGGACGAGGTGGCCTACCACGAGAAGTACCCCACCATCTA
CCACCTGAGAAAGAAACTGGTGGACAGCACCGACAAGGCCGACCTGCGGCTGATCTATCTGGCCCTGGCC
CACATGATCAAGTTCCGGGGCCACTTCCTGATCGAGGGCGACCTGAACCCCGACAACAGCGACGTGGACA
AGCTGTTCATCCAGCTGGTGCAGACCTACAACCAGCTGTTCGAGGAAAACCCCATCAACGCCAGCGGCGT
GGACGCCAAGGCCATCCTGTCTGCCAGACTGAGCAAGAGCAGACGGCTGGAAAATCTGATCGCCCAGCTG
CCCGGCGAGAAGAAGAATGGCCTGTTCGGAAACCTGATTGCCCTGAGCCTGGGCCTGACCCCCAACTTCA
AGAGCAACTTCGACCTGGCCGAGGATGCCAAACTGCAGCTGAGCAAGGACACCTACGACGACGACCTGGA
CAACCTGCTGGCCCAGATCGGCGACCAGTACGCCGACCTGTTTCTGGCCGCCAAGAACCTGTCCGACGCC
ATCCTGCTGAGCGACATCCTGAGAGTGAACACCGAGATCACCAAGGCCCCCCTGAGCGCCTCTATGATCA
AGAGATACGACGAGCACCACCAGGACCTGACCCTGCTGAAAGCTCTCGTGCGGCAGCAGCTGCCTGAGAA
GTACAAAGAGATTTTCTTCGACCAGAGCAAGAACGGCTACGCCGGCTACATTGACGGCGGAGCCAGCCAG
GAAGAGTTCTACAAGTTCATCAAGCCCATCCTGGAAAAGATGGACGGCACCGAGGAACTGCTCGTGAAGC
TGAACAGAGAGGACCTGCTGCGGAAGCAGCGGACCTTCGACAACGGCAGCATCCCCCACCAGATCCACCT
GGGAGAGCTGCACGCCATTCTGCGGCGGCAGGAAGATTTTTACCCATTCCTGAAGGACAACCGGGAAAAG
ATCGAGAAGATCCTGACCTTCCGCATCCCCTACTACGTGGGCCCTCTGGCCAGGGGAAACAGCAGATTCG
CCTGGATGACCAGAAAGAGCGAGGAAACCATCACCCCCTGGAACTTCGAGGAAGTGGTGGACAAGGGCGC
TTCCGCCCAGAGCTTCATCGAGCGGATGACCAACTTCGATAAGAACCTGCCCAACGAGAAGGTGCTGCCC
AAGCACAGCCTGCTGTACGAGTACTTCACCGTGTATAACGAGCTGACCAAAGTGAAATACGTGACCGAGG
GAATGAGAAAGCCCGCCTTCCTGAGCGGCGAGCAGAAAAAGGCCATCGTGGACCTGCTGTTCAAGACCAA
CCGGAAAGTGACCGTGAAGCAGCTGAAAGAGGACTACTTCAAGAAAATCGAGTGCTTCGACTCCGTGGAA
ATCTCCGGCGTGGAAGATCGGTTCAACGCCTCCCTGGGCACATACCACGATCTGCTGAAAATTATCAAGG
ACAAGGACTTCCTGGACAATGAGGAAAACGAGGACATTCTGGAAGATATCGTGCTGACCCTGACACTGTT
TGAGGACAGAGAGATGATCGAGGAACGGCTGAAAACCTATGCCCACCTGTTCGACGACAAAGTGATGAAG
CAGCTGAAGCGGCGGAGATACACCGGCTGGGGCAGGCTGAGCCGGAAGCTGATCAACGGCATCCGGGACA
AGCAGTCCGGCAAGACAATCCTGGATTTCCTGAAGTCCGACGGCTTCGCCAACAGAAACTTCATGCAGCT
GATCCACGACGACAGCCTGACCTTTAAAGAGGACATCCAGAAAGCCCAGGTGTCCGGCCAGGGCGATAGC
CTGCACGAGCACATTGCCAATCTGGCCGGCAGCCCCGCCATTAAGAAGGGCATCCTGCAGACAGTGAAGG
TGGTGGACGAGCTCGTGAAAGTGATGGGCCGGCACAAGCCCGAGAACATCGTGATCGAAATGGCCAGAGA
GAACCAGACCACCCAGAAGGGACAGAAGAACAGCCGCGAGAGAATGAAGCGGATCGAAGAGGGCATCAAA
GAGCTGGGCAGCCAGATCCTGAAAGAACACCCCGTGGAAAACACCCAGCTGCAGAACGAGAAGCTGTACC
TGTACTACCTGCAGAATGGGCGGGATATGTACGTGGACCAGGAACTGGACATCAACCGGCTGTCCGACTA
CGATGTGGACCATATCGTGCCTCAGAGCTTTCTGAAGGACGACTCCATCGACAACAAGGTGCTGACCAGA
AGCGACAAGAACCGGGGCAAGAGCGACAACGTGCCCTCCGAAGAGGTCGTGAAGAAGATGAAGAACTACT
GGCGGCAGCTGCTGAACGCCAAGCTGATTACCCAGAGAAAGTTCGACAATCTGACCAAGGCCGAGAGAGG
CGGCCTGAGCGAACTGGATAAGGCCGGCTTCATCAAGAGACAGCTGGTGGAAACCCGGCAGATCACAAAG
CACGTGGCACAGATCCTGGACTCCCGGATGAACACTAAGTACGACGAGAATGACAAGCTGATCCGGGAAG
TGAAAGTGATCACCCTGAAGTCCAAGCTGGTGTCCGATTTCCGGAAGGATTTCCAGTTTTACAAAGTGCG
CGAGATCAACAACTACCACCACGCCCACGACGCCTACCTGAACGCCGTCGTGGGAACCGCCCTGATCAAA
AAGTACCCTAAGCTGGAAAGCGAGTTCGTGTACGGCGACTACAAGGTGTACGACGTGCGGAAGATGATCG
CCAAGAGCGAGCAGGAAATCGGCAAGGCTACCGCCAAGTACTTCTTCTACAGCAACATCATGAACTTTTT
CAAGACCGAGATTACCCTGGCCAACGGCGAGATCCGGAAGCGGCCTCTGATCGAGACAAACGGCGAAACC
GGGGAGATCGTGTGGGATAAGGGCCGGGATTTTGCCACCGTGCGGAAAGTGCTGAGCATGCCCCAAGTGA
ATATCGTGAAAAAGACCGAGGTGCAGACAGGCGGCTTCAGCAAAGAGTCTATCCGTCCCAAGAGGAACAG
CGATAAGCTGATCGCCAGAAAGAAGGACTGGGACCCTAAGAAGTACGGCGGCTTCGTGAGCCCCACCGTG
GCCTATTCTGTGCTGGTGGTGGCCAAAGTGGAAAAGGGCAAGTCCAAGAAACTGAAGAGTGTGAAAGAGC
TGCTGGGGATCACCATCATGGAAAGAAGCAGCTTCGAGAAGAATCCCATCGACTTTCTGGAAGCCAAGGG
CTACAAAGAAGTGAAAAAGGACCTGATCATCAAGCTGCCTAAGTACTCCCTGTTCGAGCTGGAAAACGGC
CGGAAGAGAATGCTGGCCTCTGCCCGGTTCCTGCAGAAGGGAAACGAACTGGCCCTGCCCTCCAAATATG
TGAACTTCCTGTACCTGGCCAGCCACTATGAGAAGCTGAAGGGCTCCCCCGAGGATAATGAGCAGAAACA
GCTGTTTGTGGAACAGCACAAGCACTACCTGGACGAGATCATCGAGCAGATCAGCGAGTTCTCCAAGAGA
GTGATCCTGGCCGACGCTAATCTGGACAAAGTGCTGTCCGCCTACAACAAGCACCGGGATAAGCCCATCA
GAGAGCAGGCCGAGAATATCATCCACCTGTTTACCCTGACCAATCTGGGAGCCCCTAGGGCCTTCAAGTA
CTTTGACACCACCATCGACCGGAAGGTGTACCGTAGCACCAAAGAGGTGCTGGACGCCACCCTGATCCAC
CAGAGCATCACCGGCCTGTACGAGACACGGATCGACCTGTCTCAGCTGGGAGGTGACAGCGGCGGGAGCG
GCGGGAGCGGGGGGAGCACTAATCTGAGCGACATCATTGAGAAGGAGACTGGGAAACAGCTGGTCATTCA
GGAGTCCATCCTGATGCTGCCTGAGGAGGTGGAGGAAGTGATCGGCAACAAGCCAGAGTCTGACATCCTG
GTGCACACCGCCTACGACGAGTCCACAGATGAGAATGTGATGCTGCTGACCTCTGACGCCCCCGAGTATA
AGCCTTGGGCCCTGGTCATCCAGGATTCTAACGGCGAGAATAAGATCAAGATGCTGAGCGGAGGATCCGG
AGGATCTGGAGGCAGCACCAACCTGTCTGACATCATCGAGAAGGAGACAGGCAAGCAGCTGGTCATCCAG
GAGAGCATCCTGATGCTGCCCGAAGAAGTCGAAGAAGTGATCGGAAACAAGCCTGAGAGCGATATCCTGG
TCCATACCGCCTACGACGAGAGTACCGACGAAAATGTGATGCTGCTGACATCCGACGCCCCAGAGTATAA
GCCCTGGGCTCTGGTCATCCAGGATTCCAACGGAGAGAACAAAATCAAAATGCTGTCTGGCGGCTCAAAA
AGAACCGCCGACGGCAGCGAATTCGAGCCCAAGAAGAAGAGGAAAGTCGGAAGCGGAGCTACTAACTTCA
GCCTGCTGAAGCAGGCTGGAGACGTGGAGGAGAACCCTGGACCTATGGTGAGCAAGGGCGAGGAGGATAA
CATGGCCATCATCAAGGAGTTCATGCGCTTCAAGGTGCACATGGAGGGCTCCGTGAACGGCCACGAGTTC
GAGATCGAGGGCGAGGGCGAGGGCCGCCCCTACGAGGGCACCCAGACCGCCAAGCTGAAGGTGACCAAGG
GTGGCCCCCTGCCCTTCGCCTGGGACATCCTGTCCCCTCAGTTCATGTACGGCTCCAAGGCCTACGTGAA
GCACCCCGCCGACATCCCCGACTACTTGAAGCTGTCCTTCCCCGAGGGCTTCAAGTGGGAGCGCGTGATG
AACTTCGAGGACGGCGGCGTGGTGACCGTGACCCAGGACTCCTCCCTGCAGGACGGCGAGTTCATCTACA
AGGTGAAGCTGCGCGGCACCAACTTCCCCTCCGACGGCCCCGTAATGCAGAAGAAGACCATGGGCTGGGA
GGCCTCCTCCGAGCGGATGTACCCCGAGGACGGCGCCCTGAAGGGCGAGATCAAGCAGAGGCTGAAGCTG
AAGGACGGCGGCCACTACGACGCTGAGGTCAAGACCACCTACAAGGCCAAGAAGCCCGTGCAGCTGCCCG
GCGCCTACAACGTCAACATCAAGTTGGACATCACCTCCCACAACGAGGACTACACCATCGTGGAACAGTA
CGAACGCGCCGAGGGCCGCCACTCCACCGGCGGCATGGACGAGCTGTACAAGTCTGGTGGTTCTCCCAAG
AAGAAGAGGAAAGTCTAACCGGTCATCATCACCATCACCATTGAGTTTAAACCCGCTGATCAGCCTCGAC
TGTGCCTTCTAGTTGCCAGCCATCTGTTGTTTGCCCCTCCCCCGTGCCTTCCTTGACCCTGGAAGGTGCC
ACTCCCACTGTCCTTTCCTAATAAAATGAGGAAATTGCATCGCATTGTCTGAGTAGGTGTCATTCTATTC
TGGGGGGTGGGGTGGGGCAGGACAGCAAGGGGGAGGATTGGGAAGACAATAGCAGGCATGCTGGGGATGC
GGTGGGCTCTATGGCTTCTGAGGCGGAAAGAACCAGCTGGGGCTATAAACGCGGGGTTCGGTCCCAGGGC
TGGCACTCTGTCGATACCCCACCGAGACCCCATTGGGGCCAATACGCCCGCGTTTCTTCCTTTTCCCCAC
CCCACCCCCCAAGTTCGGGTGAAGGCCCAGGGCTCGCAGCCAACGTCGGGGCGGCAGGCCCTGCCATAGC
AGATCTGCGAAATCGGATCCAGCTAAATCTAAGTGGATCTGCGATCGCTCCGGTGCCCGTCAGTGGGCAG
AGCGCACATCGCCCACAGTCCCCGAGAAGTTGGGGGGAGGGGTCGGCAATTGAACGGGTGCCTAGAGAAG
GTGGCGCGGGGTAAACTGGGAAAGTGATGTCGTGTACTGGCTCCGCCTTTTTCCCGAGGGTGGGGGAGAA
CCGTATATAAGTGCAGTAGTCGCCGTGAACGTTCTTTTTCGCAACGGGTTTGCCGCCAGAACACAGCTGA
AGCTTCGAGGGGCTCGCATCTCTCCTTCACGCGCCCGCCGCCCTACCTGAGGCCGCCATCCACGCCGGTT
GAGTCGCGTTCTGCCGCCTCCCGCCTGTGGTGCCTCCTGAACTGCGTCCGCCGTCTAGGTAAGTTTAAAG
CTCAGGTCGAGACCGGGCCTTTGTCCGGCGCTCCCTTGGAGCCTACCTAGACTCAGCCGGCTCTCCACGC
TTTGCCTGACCCTGCTTGCTCAACTCTACGTCTTTGTTTCGTTTTCTGTTCTGCGCCGTTACAGATCTAA
GCTGTGACCGGCGCCTACTCTAGAGCCGCCATGTCTAGACTGGACAAGAGCAAAGTCATAAACTCTGCTC
TGGAATTACTCAATGGAGTCGGTATCGAAGGCCTGACGACAAGGAAACTCGCTCAAAAGCTGGGAGTTGA
GCAGCCTACCCTGTACTGGCACGTGAAGAACAAGCGGGCCCTGCTCGATGCCCTGCCAATCGAGATGCTG
GACAGGCATCATACCCACTCCTGCCCCCTGGAAGGCGAGTCATGGCAAGACTTTCTGCGGAACAACGCCA
AGTCATACCGCTGTGCTCTCCTCTCACATCGCGACGGGGCTAAAGTGCATCTCGGCACCCGCCCAACAGA
GAAACAGTACGAAACCCTGGAAAATCAGCTCGCGTTCCTGTGTCAGCAAGGCTTCTCCCTGGAGAACGCA
CTGTACGCTCTGTCCGCCGTGGGCCACTTTACACTGGGCTGCGTATTGGAGGAACAGGAGCATCAAGTAG
CAAAAGAGGAAAGAGAGACACCTACCACCGATTCTATGCCCCCACTTCTGAAACAAGCAATTGAGCTGTT
CGACCGGCAGGGAGCCGAACCTGCCTTCCTTTTCGGCCTGGAACTAATCATATGTGGCCTGGAGAAACAG
CTAAAGTGCGAAAGCGGCGGGCCGACCGACGCCCTTGACGATTTTGACTTAGACATGCTCCCAGCCGATG
CCCTTGACGACTTTGACCTTGATATGCTGCCTGCTGACGCTCTTGACGATTTTGACCTTGACATGCTCCC
CGGGGAGGGCAGAGGAAGTCTTCTAACATGCGGTGACGTGGAGGAGAATCCCGGCCCTGAATTCATGGAT
AGATCCGGAAAGCCTGAACTCACCGCGACGTCTGTCGAGAAGTTTCTGATCGAAAAGTTCGACAGCGTCT
CCGACCTGATGCAGCTCTCGGAGGGCGAAGAATCTCGTGCTTTCAGCTTCGATGTAGGAGGGCGTGGATA
TGTCCTGCGGGTAAATAGCTGCGCCGATGGTTTCTACAAAGATCGTTATGTTTATCGGCACTTTGCATCG
GCCGCGCTCCCGATTCCGGAAGTGCTTGACATTGGGGAATTCAGCGAGAGCCTGACCTATTGCATCTCCC
GCCGTGCACAGGGTGTCACGTTGCAAGACCTGCCTGAAACCGAACTGCCCGCTGTTCTGCAGCCGGTCGC
GGAGGCCATGGATGCGATCGCTGCGGCCGATCTTAGCCAGACGAGCGGGTTCGGCCCATTCGGACCGCAA
GGAATCGGTCAATACACTACATGGCGTGATTTCATATGCGCGATTGCTGATCCCCATGTGTATCACTGGC
AAACTGTGATGGACGACACCGTCAGTGCGTCCGTCGCGCAGGCTCTCGATGAGCTGATGCTTTGGGCCGA
GGACTGCCCCGAAGTCCGGCACCTCGTGCACGCGGATTTCGGCTCCAACAATGTCCTGACGGACAATGGC
CGCATAACAGCGGTCATTGACTGGAGCGAGGCGATGTTCGGGGATTCCCAATACGAGGTCGCCAACATCT
TCTTCTGGAGGCCGTGGTTGGCTTGTATGGAGCAGCAGACGCGCTACTTCGAGCGGAGGCATCCGGAGCT
TGCAGGATCGCCGCGGCTCCGGGCGTATATGCTCCGCATTGGTCTTGACCAACTCTATCAGAGCTTGGTT
GACGGCAATTTCGATGATGCAGCTTGGGCGCAGGGTCGATGCGACGCAATCGTCCGATCCGGAGCCGGGA
CTGTCGGGCGTACACAAATCGCCCGCAGAAGCGCGGCCGTCTGGACCGATGGCTGTGTAGAAGTACTCGC
CGATAGTGGAAACCGACGCCCCAGCACTCGTCCGAGGGCAAAGGAATAAGCCAAGGAACCTCTGGATTAC
AAAATTTGTGAAAGATTGACTGGTATTCTTAACTATGTTGCTCCTTTTACGCTATGTGGATACGCTGCTT
TAATGCCTTTGTATCAGTTAACTTGTTTATTGCAGCTTATAATGGTTACAAATAAAGCAATAGCATCACA
AATTTCACAAATAAAGCATTTTTTTCACTGCATTCTAGTTGTGGTTTGTCCAAACTCATCAATGTATCTT
ATCATGTCTGGAATTGACTCAAATGATGTCAATTAGTCTATCAGAAGCTCATCTGGTCTCCCTTCCGGGG
GACAAGACATCCCTGTTTAATATTTAAACAGCAGTGTTCCCAAACTGGGTTCTTATATCCCTTGCTCTGG
TCAACCAGGTTGCAGGGTTTCCTGTCCTCACAGGAACGAAGTCCCTAAAGAAACAGTGGCAGCCAGGTTT
AGCCCCGGAATTGACTGGATTCCTTTTTTAGGGCCCATTGGTATGGCTTTTTCCCCGTATCCCCCCAGGT
GTCTGCAGGCTCAAAGAGCAGCGAGAAGCGTTCAGAGGAAAGCGATCCCGTGCCACCTTCCCCGTGCCCG
GGCTGTCCCCGCACGCTGCCGGCTCGGGGATGCGGGGGGAGCGCCGGACCGGAGCGGAGCCCCGGGCGGC
TCGCTGCTGCCCCCTAGCGGGGGAGGGACGTAATTACATCCCTGGGGGCTTTGGGGGGGGGCTGTCCCTG
ATATCTATAACAAGAAAATATATATATAATAAGTTATCACGTAAGTAGAACATGAAATAACAATATAATT
ATCGTATGAGTTAAATCTTAAAAGTCACGTAAAAGATAATCATGCGTCATTTTGACTCACGCGGTCGTTA
TAGTTCAAAATCAGTGACACTTACCGCATTGACAAGCACGCCTCACGGGAGCTCCAAGCGGCGACTGAGA
TGTCCTAAATGCACAGCGACGGATTCGCGCTATTTAGAAAGAGAGAGCAATATTTCAAGAATGCATGCGT
CAATTTTACGCAGACTATCTTTCTAGGGTTAATCTAGCTGCATCAGGATCATATCGTCGGGTCTTTTTTC
CGGCTCAGTCATCGCCCAAGCTGGCGCTATCTGGGCATCGGGGAGGAAGAAGCCCGTGCCTTTTCCCGCG
AGGTTGAAGCGGCATGGAAAGAGTTTGCCGAGGATGACTGCTGCTGCATTGACGTTGAGCGAAAACGCAC
GTTTACCATGATGATTCGGGAAGGTGTGGCCATGCACGCCTTTAACGGTGAACTGTTCGTTCAGGCCACC
TGGGATACCAGTTCGTCGCGGCTTTTCCGGACACAGTTCCGGATGGTCAGCCCGAAGCGCATCAGCAACC
CGAACAATACCGGCGACAGCCGGAACTGCCGTGCCGGTGTGCAGATTAATGACAGCGGTGCGGCGCTGGG
ATATTACGTCAGCGAGGACGGGTATCCTGGCTGGATGCCGCAGAAATGGACATGGATACCCCGTGAGTTA
CCCGGCGGGCGCGCTTGGCGTAATCATGGTCATAGCTGTTTCCTGTGTGAAATTGTTATCCGCTCACAAT
TCCACACAACATACGAGCCGGAAGCATAAAGTGTAAAGCCTGGGGTGCCTAATGAGTGAGCTAACTCACA
TTAATTGCGTTGCGCTCACTGCCCGCTTTCCAGTCGGGAAACCTGTCGTGCCAGCTGCATTAATGAATCG
GCCAACGCGCGGGGAGAGGCGGTTTGCGTATTGGGCGCTCTTCCGCTTCCTCGCTCACTGACTCGCTGCG
CTCGGTCGTTCGGCTGCGGCGAGCGGTATCAGCTCACTCAAAGGCGGTAATACGGTTATCCACAGAATCA
GGGGATAACGCAGGAAAGAACATGTGAGCAAAAGGCCAGCAAAAGGCCAGGAACCGTAAAAAGGCCGCGT
TGCTGGCGTTTTTCCATAGGCTCCGCTCCCCTGACGAGCATCACAAAAATCGACGCTCAAGTCAGAGGTG
GCGAAACCCGACAGGACTATAAAGATACCAGGCGTTTCCCCCTGGAAGCTCCCTCGTGCGCTCTCCTGTT
CCGACCCTGCCGCTTACCGGATACCTGTCCGCCTTTCTCCCTTCGGGAAGCGTGGCGCTTTCTCATAGCT
CACGCTGTAGGTATCTCAGTTCGGTGTAGGTCGTTCGCTCCAAGCTGGGCTGTGTGCACGAACCCCCCGT
TCAGCCCGACCGCTGCGCCTTATCCGGTAACTATCGTCTTGAGTCCAACCCGGTAAGACACGACTTATCG
CCACTGGCAGCAGCCACTGGTAACAGGATTAGCAGAGCGAGGTATGTAGGCGGTGCTACAGAGTTCTTGA
AGTGGTGGCCTAACTACGGCTACACTAGAAGAACAGTATTTGGTATCTGCGCTCTGCTGAAGCCAGTTAC
CTTCGGAAAAAGAGTTGGTAGCTCTTGATCCGGCAAACAAACCACCGCTGGTAGCGGTGGTTTTTTTGTT
TGCAAGCAGCAGATTACGCGCAGAAAAAAAGGATCTCAA
Features (pLannotate 1.2.2; 27 found; start..end, strand, type, name):
    171..1031    -  CDS            AmpR: β-lactamase; bla; confers resistance to ampicillin, carbenicillin, and related antibiotics
   1032..1136    -  promoter       AmpR promoter: bla
   1189..1617    -  rep_origin     f1 ori (sequence partly withheld): f1 bacteriophage origin of replication; arrow indicates direction of (+) strand synthesis
   1622..1777    -  CDS            lacZα (fragment): LacZα fragment of β-galactosidase; lacZ fragment
   1779..1898    +  CDS            B (fragment): PORTL_LAMBD - Experimental evidence at protein level: Swiss-Prot protein existence level 1. Forms the portal vertex of the capsid (PubMed:6228056, PubMed:6232391). This portal plays critical roles in head assembly, genome packaging, neck/tail attachment, and genome ejection (Probable). The portal protein multimerizes as a single ring-shaped homododecamer arranged around a central channel (PubMed:6232391). Binds to the terminase subunits to form the packaging machine (PubMed:7799432). From Escherichia phage lambda (Bacteriophage lambda).
   2416..2794    +  promoter       TRE3G promoter: 3rd-generation Tet-responsive promoter that can be activated by binding of Tet-On® 3G
   2884..3567    +  CDS            Apobec1: ABEC1_RAT - Experimental evidence at protein level: Swiss-Prot protein existence level 1. Catalytic component of the apolipoprotein B mRNA editing enzyme complex which is responsible for the postranscriptional editing of a CAA codon for Gln to a UAA codon for stop in the APOB mRNA. May also play a role in the epigenetic regulation of gene expression by participating in DNA demethylation. From Rattus norvegicus (Rat).
   3664..5265    +  CDS            dCas9(N): N-terminal portion of catalytically inactive Streptococcus pyogenes dCas9 carrying the D10A mutation (Zetsche et al., 2015)
   5266..7760    +  CDS            Cas9(C) (fragment): C-terminal portion of Streptococcus pyogenes Cas9 (Zetsche et al., 2015)
   8074..8322    +  CDS            UGI: UNGI_BPPB2 - Experimental evidence at protein level: Swiss-Prot protein existence level 1. This protein binds specifically and reversibly to the host uracil-DNA glycosylase, preventing removal of uracil residues from PBS2 DNA by the host uracil-excision repair system. From Bacillus phage PBS2 (Bacteriophage PBS2).
   8452..9159    +  CDS            mCherry: mCherry is a basic (constitutively fluorescent) red fluorescent protein published in 2004, derived from Discosoma sp.. It is reported to be a very rapidly-maturing monomer with low acid sensitivity.
   9247..9471    +  polyA_signal   bGH poly(A) signal: bovine growth hormone polyadenylation signal
   9475..9496    +  promoter       SV40 promoter (fragment): SV40 enhancer and early promoter
   9732..9943    +  promoter       EF-1α core promoter: core promoter for human elongation factor EF-1α
   9956..10224   +  LTR            5' LTR (truncated): truncated 5' long terminal repeat (LTR) from human T-cell leukemia virus (HTLV) type 1
  10258..10955   +  CDS            rtTA3 (fragment): reverse tetracycline transactivator 3 activates expression from Tet-responsive promoters in the presence of doxycycline
  10885..10995   +  CDS            VP48: 3 tandem repeats of the minimal activation domain of herpes simplex virus VP16 (Cheng et al., 2013)
  11076..12095   +  CDS            HygR: aminoglycoside phosphotransferase from E. coli; aph(4)-Ia; confers resistance to hygromycin
  12104..12203   +  misc_feature   WPRE (fragment): woodchuck hepatitis virus posttranscriptional regulatory element
  12207..12328   +  polyA_signal   SV40 poly(A) signal: SV40 polyadenylation signal
  12346..12438   +  ncRNA          G-CSF SLDE: Accession: RF00183 - G-CSF factor stem-loop destabilising element (SLDE)
  13135..13602   +  CDS            B (fragment): PORTL_LAMBD - Experimental evidence at protein level: Swiss-Prot protein existence level 1. Forms the portal vertex of the capsid (PubMed:6228056, PubMed:6232391). This portal plays critical roles in head assembly, genome packaging, neck/tail attachment, and genome ejection (Probable). The portal protein multimerizes as a single ring-shaped homododecamer arranged around a central channel (PubMed:6232391). Binds to the terminase subunits to form the packaging machine (PubMed:7799432). From Escherichia phage lambda (Bacteriophage lambda).
  13638..13660   -  protein_bind   lac operator (fragment): The lac repressor binds to the lac operator to inhibit transcription in E. coli. This inhibition can be relieved by adding lactose or isopropyl-β-D-thiogalactopyranoside (IPTG). lac repressor encoded by lacI
  13664..13694   -  promoter       lac promoter: promoter for the E. coli lac operon
  13709..13730   -  protein_bind   CAP binding site: CAP binding activates transcription in the presence of cAMP. E. coli catabolite activator protein
  13743..13835   -  CDS            lacI (fragment): lac repressor; lacI; The lac repressor binds to the lac operator to inhibit transcription in E. coli. This inhibition can be relieved by adding lactose or isopropyl-β-D-thiogalactopyranoside (IPTG).
  14018..14606   -  rep_origin     ori: high-copy-number ColE1/pMB1/pBR322/pUC origin of replication
