[The description below was written by a language model from this plasmid's Addgene catalogue record and pLannotate feature annotations shown in this document.]
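Description:
piggyBac-ancBE4-NG is a 14.6 kb piggyBac transposon plasmid for doxycycline-inducible expression of the cytosine base editor ancBE4max-NG in mammalian cells. The catalogue lists the vector type as lentiviral, but the feature table shows no lentiviral LTRs or packaging signal. The backbone name and stated purpose indicate delivery by transposition, which normally requires a separately supplied piggyBac transposase. The transposon inverted repeats themselves were not annotated by the automated feature caller. In bacteria the plasmid is maintained through a high-copy ColE1/pUC-type origin and selected with ampicillin (AmpR). An f1 origin and lacZα/lac promoter remnants are carried over from the cloning backbone.

The payload consists of two mammalian expression units. In the first, a TRE3G Tet-responsive promoter drives the base editor. The editor is annotated as an APOBEC1-type cytidine deaminase, followed by Streptococcus pyogenes Cas9 carrying the D10A mutation (a nickase in BE4-type editors) and a uracil glycosylase inhibitor (UGI) domain, which blocks excision of the uracil editing intermediate. The "NG" in the name indicates a Cas9 variant with relaxed NG PAM recognition. An mCherry coding sequence lies downstream of the editor, before a bGH polyadenylation signal, and reports induced expression. The record does not state how mCherry is linked to the editor.

In the second unit, an EF-1α core promoter with an HTLV 5' LTR fragment drives a reverse tetracycline transactivator (annotated as rtTA3 with VP16-derived activation repeats) and then a hygromycin resistance gene. This unit ends with a WPRE fragment and an SV40 poly(A) signal. Because inducer, selection marker and editor sit on one plasmid, the construct suits making hygromycin-selected stable cell lines in which C-to-T base editing is switched on with doxycycline. A guide RNA must be supplied separately.
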