Addgene plasmid #226865: piggyBac-ancBE4-NG
Purpose: Expresses dox-inducible ancBE4max-NG for mammalian cells. piggyBac vector
Depositing lab: Alexis Komor. Depositing organization: University of California, San Diego (UCSD). Publication: Genome editing with programmable base editors in human cells. Osgood NRB, Zawalick NM, Sawyer CB, Cowan QT, Gu S, Mawson SJ, Ranzau BL, Li L, Gymrek M, Goren A, Komor AC. Methods Enzymol. 2025;712:351-404. doi: 10.1016/bs.mie.2025.01.001. Epub 2025 Feb 5. PubMed 40121079.
Backbone
  Vector backbone: piggyBac
  Vector type: Lentiviral
  Selectable markers: Hygromycin
Growth in bacteria
  Bacterial resistance: Ampicillin, 100 μg/mL
  Growth temperature: 37°C
  Growth strain: NEB Stable
  Copy number: Unknown
Gene/Insert
  Gene/Insert name: ancBE4max-NG
  Species: Other
  Promoter: Tet-On-TRE3G
  Cloning method: Unknown
Terms and licenses: Academic/Nonprofit Terms; Industry Terms: Not Available to Industry
How to cite: piggyBac-ancBE4-NG was a gift from Alexis Komor (Addgene plasmid # 226865 ; http://n2t.net/addgene:226865 ; RRID:Addgene_226865)
